Addgene plasmid #148994: pGBW-m4046411
Purpose: Yeast Expression plasmid for SARS-CoV-2 nsp10
Depositing lab: Ginkgo Bioworks & Benjie Chen. Depositing organization: Ginkgo Bioworks.
Backbone
  Vector backbone: AmpR; 2u URA3
  Backbone size w/o insert (bp): 4078
  Vector type: Yeast Expression
  Selectable markers: URA3
Growth in bacteria
  Bacterial resistance: Ampicillin, 100 μg/mL
  Growth temperature: 37°C
  Growth strain: DH5alpha
  Copy number: High Copy
Gene/Insert
  Gene/Insert name: SARS-CoV-2 nsp10
  Species: S. cerevisiae (budding yeast); Severe acute respiratory syndrome coronavirus 2
  Insert size (bp): 416
  Mutation: Saccharomyces cerevisiae recode 1
  Entrez Gene: ORF1ab (a.k.a. GU280_gp01)
  Promoter: pTEF1
  Tag / fusion protein: Cleavable thrombin;MBP (C terminal on backbone)
  Cloning method: Unknown
Resource information
  A portion of this plasmid was derived from a plasmid made by: GinkgoBioworks
Depositor comments: NCBI Reference Sequence: YP_009725306.1. Created by gene synthesis with Not1 site. NGS used for QC was performed by Ginkgo and may not fully cover the entire plasmid.
How to cite: pGBW-m4046411 was a gift from Ginkgo Bioworks & Benjie Chen (Addgene plasmid # 148994 ; http://n2t.net/addgene:148994 ; RRID:Addgene_148994)
