[The description below was written by a language model from this plasmid's Addgene catalogue record and pLannotate feature annotations shown in this document.]
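Description:
pGBW-m4046411 is a yeast episomal expression plasmid for producing SARS-CoV-2 non-structural protein 10 (nsp10) in Saccharomyces cerevisiae. It is a shuttle vector. In E. coli it replicates from a high-copy ColE1/pUC-type origin and is selected with ampicillin through a β-lactamase gene, which the annotation places downstream of a cat promoter. In yeast it is maintained by the 2μ origin, which supports multicopy episomal replication. Yeast selection uses the URA3 auxotrophic marker, which complements uracil auxotrophy and can be counterselected with 5-FOA. Short phage T3 and T7 early terminators and a tonB terminator flank the bacterial modules, presumably to insulate them from read-through transcription. The annotation also calls a short rop reading frame adjacent to AmpR, although the catalogue lists the plasmid as high copy.

The expression cassette is driven by the constitutive TEF1 promoter and closed by a CYC1 terminator. The nsp10 coding sequence, a segment of the viral ORF1ab polyprotein, was made by gene synthesis and recoded for S. cerevisiae codon usage. It is followed in the same orientation by E. coli maltose-binding protein (malE). According to the catalogue, this is a C-terminal MBP tag supplied by the backbone and joined through a thrombin-cleavable linker, so the tag can aid solubility and amylose-affinity purification and then be removed; the thrombin site itself is not separately annotated in the feature table. During infection, nsp10 acts as a cofactor that stimulates the nsp14 exoribonuclease and the nsp16 2'-O-methyltransferase. The plasmid is therefore suited to making recombinant protein for biochemical or structural work on the viral replication and capping machinery. The depositor notes that the sequencing used for quality control may not cover the whole plasmid.
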