Features (pLannotate 1.2.2; 14 found; start..end, strand, type, name):
     10..417     +  promoter       TEF1 promoter: S. cerevisiae TEF1; promoter for EF-1α
    434..850     +  CDS            R1A_SARS2 (fragment) (sequence withheld): Experimental evidence at protein level: Swiss-Prot protein existence level 1. [Non-structural protein 10]: Plays a pivotal role in viral transcription by stimulating both nsp14 3'-5' exoribonuclease and nsp16 2'-O-methyltransferase activities. Therefore plays an essential role in viral mRNAs cap methylation. From Severe acute respiratory syndrome coronavirus 2 (2019-nCoV) (SARS-CoV-2).
    866..1966    +  CDS            malE (fragment): MALE_ECO57 - Experimental evidence at protein level: Swiss-Prot protein existence level 1. Part of the ABC transporter complex MalEFGK involved in maltose/maltodextrin import. Binds maltose and higher maltodextrins. From Escherichia coli O157:H7.
   1995..2167    +  terminator     CYC1 terminator (fragment): S. cerevisiae CYC1; transcription terminator for CYC1
   2203..2379    +  promoter       URA3 promoter (fragment): S. cerevisiae URA3
   2380..3183    +  CDS            URA3: orotidine-5'-phosphate decarboxylase, required for uracil biosynthesis; S. cerevisiae URA3; yeast auxotrophic marker, counterselectable with 5-fluoroorotic acid (5-FOA)
   3266..4248    -  rep_origin     2μ ori: yeast 2μ plasmid origin of replication
   4326..4355    +  terminator     T3Te terminator: phage T3 early transcription terminator
   4377..4964    +  rep_origin     ori: high-copy-number ColE1/pMB1/pBR322/pUC origin of replication
   4976..5003    -  terminator     T7Te terminator: phage T7 early transcription terminator
   5027..5218    -  CDS            rop: Rop protein, which maintains plasmids at low copy number; rop
   5219..6079    -  CDS            AmpR: β-lactamase; bla; confers resistance to ampicillin, carbenicillin, and related antibiotics
   6080..6182    -  promoter       cat promoter: promoter of the E. coli cat gene encoding chloramphenicol acetyltransferase
   6183..6214    -  terminator     tonB terminator: bidirectional E. coli tonB-P14 transcription terminator
>Addgene plasmid #148994 | pGBW-m4046411 | addgene full sequence | sequence record 297673 | Ginkgo NGS Result
GCGGCCGCCCCACACACCATAGCTTCAAAATGTTTCTACTCCTTTTTTACTCTTCCAGATTTTCTCGGAC
TCCGCGCATCGCCGTACCACTTCAAAACACCCAAGCACAGCATACTAAATTTCCCCTCTTTCTTCCTCTA
GGGTGTCGTTAATTACCCGTACTAAAGGTTTGGAAAAGAAAAAAGAGACCGCCTCGTTTCTTTTTCTTCG
TCGAAAAAGGCAATAAAAATTTTTATCACGTTTCTTTTTCTTGAAAATTTTTTTTTTTGATTTTTTTCTC
TTTCGATGACCTCCCATTGATATTTAAGTTAATAAACGGTCTTCAATTTCTCAAGTTTCAGTTTCATTTT
TCTTGTTCTATTACAACTTTTTTTACTTCTTGCTCATTAGAAAGAAAGCATAGCAATCTAATCTAAGTTT
TAATTACAAAATG
[417 nt withheld, positions 434-850]
CTCGTGCCGAGAGGTTCTAAAATCGAGGAAGGTAAGCTAGTCATTTGGATAAATGGAGATAAGGGTTACA
ACGGTTTGGCAGAAGTAGGCAAGAAATTTGAAAAGGACACAGGTATCAAGGTGACGGTTGAACATCCAGA
CAAGTTAGAAGAAAAATTCCCTCAAGTTGCTGCTACTGGTGATGGTCCCGACATTATTTTCTGGGCCCAC
GATCGTTTTGGTGGATATGCTCAGTCAGGTTTGCTGGCTGAGATCACCCCAGACAAGGCCTTCCAAGATA
AATTGTACCCATTCACTTGGGATGCTGTCAGATACAACGGTAAGCTTATAGCATATCCAATTGCTGTTGA
AGCCTTATCGTTGATCTACAATAAGGACTTGTTACCTAACCCACCAAAGACATGGGAAGAAATTCCAGCT
TTGGATAAAGAGCTAAAGGCCAAGGGAAAAAGCGCTTTGATGTTTAACTTACAAGAACCTTATTTCACCT
GGCCATTAATCGCTGCTGACGGTGGTTACGCATTTAAATACGAAAACGGTAAGTATGACATTAAGGATGT
CGGCGTTGATAATGCTGGTGCAAAGGCTGGTTTGACCTTCTTGGTTGATTTAATAAAGAATAAACACATG
AACGCTGACACTGACTACTCTATCGCCGAAGCCGCTTTCAACAAGGGTGAAACTGCTATGACCATAAATG
GTCCATGGGCCTGGAGTAACATTGATACTTCTAAAGTAAACTATGGTGTCACTGTTTTGCCTACATTCAA
AGGCCAACCATCCAAGCCCTTTGTCGGTGTTCTATCCGCTGGCATCAATGCTGCTTCTCCAAACAAGGAG
CTAGCTAAAGAATTTTTGGAAAATTACTTGTTAACTGACGAAGGTTTGGAGGCCGTTAACAAGGACAAGC
CATTGGGTGCTGTCGCTTTGAAATCTTACGAAGAAGAATTGGCTAAGGATCCCAGAATTGCCGCTACCAT
GGAGAACGCCCAAAAGGGTGAAATTATGCCAAACATCCCACAAATGTCAGCCTTCTGGTACGCAGTTAGG
ACTGCCGTGATTAATGCTGCTTCCGGTAGACAAACCGTCGACGAAGCATTAAAAGATGCTCAAACGTAAA
CAGGCCCCTTTTCCTTTGTCGATATCATGTAATTAGTTATGTCACGCTTACATTCACGCCCTCCTCCCAC
ATCCGCTCTAACCGAAAAGGAAGGAGTTAGACAACCTGAAGTCTAGGTCCCTATTTATTTTTTTTAATAG
TTATGTTAGTATTAAGAACGTTATTTATATTTCAAATTTTTCTTTTTTTTCTGTACAAAGCGGCCGCCGA
ACCACTAGTGCACTGCAGTACACGGTTTCCTTGAAATTTTTTTGATTCGGTAATCTCCGAACAGAAGGAA
GAACGAAGGAAGGAGCACAGACTTAGATTGGTATATATACGCATATGTAGTGTTGAAGAAACATGAAATT
GCCCAGTATTCTTAACCCAACTGCACAGAACAAAAACGTGCAGGAAACGAAGATAAATCATGTCGAAAGC
TACATATAAGGAACGTGCTGCTACTCATCCTAGTCCTGTTGCTGCCAAGCTATTTAATATCATGCACGAA
AAGCAAACAAACTTGTGTGCTTCATTGGATGTTCGTACCACCAAGGAATTACTGGAGTTAGTTGAAGCAT
TAGGTCCCAAAATTTGTTTACTAAAAACACATGTGGATATCTTGACTGATTTTTCCATGGAGGGCACAGT
TAAGCCGCTAAAGGCATTATCCGCCAAGTACAATTTTTTACTCTTCGAGGACAGAAAATTTGCTGACATT
GGTAATACAGTCAAATTGCAGTACTCTGCGGGTGTATACAGAATAGCAGAATGGGCAGACATTACGAATG
CACACGGTGTGGTGGGCCCAGGTATTGTTAGCGGTTTGAAGCAGGCGGCAGAAGAAGTAACAAAGGAACC
TAGAGGCCTTTTGATGTTAGCAGAATTGTCATGCAAGGGCTCCCTATCTACTGGAGAATATACTAAGGGT
ACTGTTGACATTGCGAAGAGCGACAAAGATTTTGTTATCGGCTTTATTGCTCAAAGAGACATGGGTGGAA
GAGATGAAGGTTACGATTGGTTGATTATGACACCCGGTGTGGGTTTAGATGACAAGGGAGATGCATTGGG
TCAACAGTATAGAACCGTGGATGATGTGGTTTCTACAGGATCTGACATTATTATTGTTGGAAGAGGACTA
TTTGCAAAGGGAAGGGATGCTAAGGTAGAGGGTGAACGTTACAGAAAAGCAGGCTGGGAAGCATATTTGA
GAAGATGCGGCCAGCAAAACTAAAAAACTGTATTATAAGTAAATGCATGTATACTAAACTCACAAATTAG
AGCTTCAATTTAATTATATCAGTTATTACCCGAGTAACGAAGCATCTGTGCTTCATTTTGTAGAACAAAA
ATGCAACGCGAGAGCGCTAATTTTTCAAACAAAGAATCTGAGCTGCATTTTTACAGAACAGAAATGCAAC
GCGAAAGCGCTATTTTACCAACGAAGAATCTGTGCTTCATTTTTGTAAAACAAAAATGCAACGCGAGAGC
GCTAATTTTTCAAACAAAGAATCTGAGCTGCATTTTTACAGAACAGAAATGCAACGCGAGAGCGCTATTT
TACCAACAAAGAATCTATACTTCTTTTTTGTTCTACAAAAATGCATCCCGAGAGCGCTATTTTTCTAACA
AAGCATCTTAGATTACTTTTTTTCTCCTTTGTGCGCTCTATAATGCAGTCTCTTGATAACTTTTTGCACT
GTAGGTCCGTTAAGGTTAGAAGAAGGCTACTTTGGTGTCTATTTTCTCTTCCATAAAAAAAGCCTGACTC
CACTTCCCGCGTTTACTGATTACTAGCGAAGCTGCGGGTGCATTTTTTCAAGATAAAGGCATCCCCGATT
ATATTCTATACCGATGTGGATTGCGCATACTTTGTGAACAGAAAGTGATAGCGTTGATGATTCTTCATTG
GTCAGAAAATTATGAACGGTTTCTTCTATTTTGTCTCTATATACTACGTATAGGAAATGTTTACATTTTC
GTATTGTTTTCGATTCACTCTATGAATAGTTCTTACTACAATTTTTTTGTCTAAAGAGTAATACTAGAGA
TAAACATAAAAAATGTAGAGGTCGAGTTTAGATGCAAGTTCAAGGAGCGAAAGGTGGATGGGTAGGTTAT
ATAGGGATATAGCACAGAGATATATAGCAAAGAGATACTTTTGAGCAATGTTTGTGGAAGCGGTATTCGC
AATATTTTAGTAGCTCGTTACAGTCCGGTGCGTTTTTGGTTTTTTGAAAGTGCGTCATCAGAGCGCTTTT
GGTTTTCAAAAGCGCTCTGAAGTTCCTATACTTTCTAGCTAGAGAATAGGAACTTCCCGAGCGGCCGCGT
GTTACAAGCTTGACTCCAGCGTAACTGGACTGCAATCAACTCACTGGCTCACCTTCACGGGTGGGCCTTT
CTTCGGTAGAAAATCAAAGGATCTTCTTGAGATCCTTTTTTTCTGCGCGTAATCTGCTGCTTGCAAACAA
AAAAACCACCGCTACCAGCGGTGGTTTGTTTGCCGGATCAAGAGCTACCAACTCTTTTTCCGAGGTAACT
GGCTTCAGCAGAGCGCAGATACCAAATACTGTTCTTCTAGTGTAGCCGTAGTTAGGCCACCACTTCAAGA
ACTCTGTAGCACCGCCTACATACCTCGCTCTGCTAATCCTGTTACCAGTGGCTGCTGCCAGTGGCGATAA
GTCGTGTCTTACCGGGTTGGACTCAAGACGATAGTTACCGGATAAGGCGCAGCGGTCGGGCTGAACGGGG
GGTTCGTGCACACAGCCCAGCTTGGAGCGAACGACCTACACCGAACTGAGATACCTACAGCGTGAGCTAT
GAGAAAGCGCCACGCTTCCCGAAGGGAGAAAGGCGGACAGGTATCCGGTAAGCGGCAGGGTCGGAACAGG
AGAGCGCACGAGGGAGCTTCCAGGGGTAAACGCCTGGTATCTTTATAGTCCTGTCGGGTTTCGCCACCTC
TGACTTGAGCATCGATTTTTGTGATGCTCGTCAGGGGGGCGGAGCCTATGGAAAAACGCCAGCAACGCAG
AAAGGCCCACCCGAAGGTGAGCCAGGTGATTACATTTGGGCCCTCATCAGAGGTTTTCACCGTCATCACC
GAAACGCGCGAGGCAGCTGCGGTAAAGCTCATCAGCGTGGTCGTGAAGCGATTCACAGATGTCTGCCTGT
TCATCCGCGTCCAGCTCGTTGAGTTTCTCCAGAAGCGTTAATGTCTGGCTTCTGATAAAGCGGGCCATGT
TAAGGGCGGTTTTTTCCTGTTTGGTCACTTACCAATGCTTAATCAGTGAGGCACCTATCTCAGCGATCTG
TCTATTTCGTTCATCCATAGTTGCCTGACTCCCCGTCGTGTAGATAACTACGATGCGGGAGGGCTTACCA
TCTGGCCCCAGTGCTGCAATGATACCGCGAGACCCACGCTCACCGGCTCCAGATTTATCAGCAATAAACC
AGCCAGCCGGGAGGGCCGAGCGCAGAAGTGATCCTGCAACTTTATCCGCCTCCATCCAGTCTATTAATTG
TTGCCGGGAAGCTAGAGTAAGTAGTTCGCCAGTTAATAGTTTGCGCAACGTTGTTGCCATTGCTACAGGC
ATCGTGGTGTCACGCTCGTCGTTTGGTATGGCTTCATTCAGCTCCGGTTCCCAACGATCAAGGCGAGTTA
CATGATCCCCCATGTTGTGCAAAAAAGCGGTTAGCTCCTTCGGTCCTCCGATCGTTGCCAGAAGTAAGTT
GGCCGCAGTGTTATCACTCATGGTTATGGCAGCACTGCATAATTCTCTTACTGTCATGCCATCCGTGAGA
TGCTTTTCTGTGACTGGTGAGTACTCAACCAAGTCATTCTGAGAATAGTGTATGCGGCGACCGAGTTGCT
CTTGCCCGGCGTCAATACGGGATAATACCGCGCCACATAGCAGAACTTTAAAAGTGCTCATCATTGGAAA
ACGTTCTTCGGGGCGTAAACTCTCAAGGATCTTACCGCTGTTGAGATCCAGTTCGATGTAACCCACTCGT
GCACCCAACTGATCTTCAGCATCTTTTACTTTCACCAGCGTTTCTGGGTGAGCAAAAACAGGAAGGCAAA
ATGCCGCAAAAAAGGGAATAAGGGCGACACGGAAATGTTGAATACTCATTTTAGCTTCCTTAGCTCCTGA
AAATCTCGATAACTCAAAAAATACGCCCGGTAGTGATCTTATTTCATTATGGTGAAAGTTGGAACCTCTT
ACGTGCCGATCAAGTCAAAAGCCTCCGGTCGGAGGCTTTTGACTTTCTGCTATGGAGGTCAGGTATGATT
TAAATGGTCAGTTAGA
